Addgene plasmid #220626: Perturb-FISH
Purpose: expression of gRNAs under U6T7 promoter
Depositing lab: Samouil Farhi. Depositing organization: Broad Institute. Publication: Simultaneous CRISPR screening and spatial transcriptomics reveal intracellular, intercellular, and functional transcriptional circuits. Binan L, Jiang A, Danquah SA, Valakh V, Simonton B, Bezney J, Manguso RT, Yates KB, Nehme R, Cleary B, Farhi SL. Cell. 2025 Mar 10:S0092-8674(25)00197-7. doi: 10.1016/j.cell.2025.02.012. PubMed 40081369.
Backbone
  Vector backbone: lentiGuide-puro
  Backbone manufacturer: Feng Zhang Lab
  Backbone size w/o insert (bp): 8326
  Total vector size (bp): 10207
  Modifications to backbone: gRNA is placed under a U6T7 promoter, and uses an optimized scaffold sequence
  Vector type: Mammalian Expression, Lentiviral, CRISPR
  Selectable markers: Puromycin
Growth in bacteria
  Bacterial resistance: Ampicillin, 100 μg/mL
  Growth temperature: 30°C
  Growth strain: NEB Stable
  Copy number: High Copy
Gene/Insert
  Gene/Insert name: sgRNA
  gRNA/shRNA sequence: filler needs to be replaced with appropriate guide library
  Species: Synthetic
  Promoter: BsmBI
  Cloning method: Gibson Cloning
  Sequencing primers: 5′ gagggcctatttcccatgatt
Resource information
  A portion of this plasmid was derived from a plasmid made by: After design, the plasmid was assembled by Genscript
Terms and licenses: Academic/Nonprofit Terms; Industry Terms: Not Available to Industry
Depositor comments: Please visit https://doi.org/10.1101/2023.11.30.569494 for bioRxiv preprint.
How to cite: Perturb-FISH was a gift from Samouil Farhi (Addgene plasmid # 220626 ; http://n2t.net/addgene:220626 ; RRID:Addgene_220626)
