[The description below was written by a language model from this plasmid's Addgene catalogue record and pLannotate feature annotations shown in this document.]
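Description:
Perturb-FISH is a third-generation-style, self-inactivating lentiviral guide RNA vector built on the lentiGuide-puro backbone, with a total size of about 10.2 kb. It is propagated in E. coli through a high-copy ColE1/pUC origin with ampicillin selection (AmpR), and also carries an f1 origin and an SV40 origin. The viral frame consists of an RSV promoter driving a truncated HIV-1 5' LTR, followed by the Ψ packaging signal, a gag fragment, the RRE, a cPPT/CTS, a WPRE and a ΔU3 3' LTR. These elements allow packaging of the genome when helper functions are supplied in trans and leave an integrated provirus without LTR promoter activity.

The payload is an sgRNA cassette in which a human U6 (RNA polymerase III) promoter is immediately followed by a bacteriophage T7 promoter, the "U6T7" arrangement named in the record. U6 provides guide expression in mammalian cells, and the T7 promoter would permit transcription of the same region by T7 RNA polymerase. The record does not spell out that use, although the associated work combines CRISPR screening with spatial transcriptomics.

Between the promoters and an optimized S. pyogenes-type scaffold (annotated as a tracrRNA fragment) sits a filler of roughly 1.9 kb. Part of it matches a bacterial deoC1 sequence and appears to be non-functional stuffer. The filler is meant to be replaced with a guide library. The catalogue's promoter field lists BsmBI, which is a restriction enzyme rather than a promoter and presumably marks the cloning sites. Downstream, an EF-1α core promoter with intron A drives puromycin N-acetyltransferase for selection of transduced cells. No Cas9 is encoded, so the nuclease must be provided separately.
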