Features (pLannotate 1.2.2; 30 found; start..end, strand, type, name):
    547..1135    +  misc_feature   WPRE: woodchuck hepatitis virus posttranscriptional regulatory element
   1186..1205    +  misc_feature   cPPT/CTS (fragment): central polypurine tract and central termination sequence of HIV-1
   1207..1440    +  LTR            3' LTR (ΔU3): self-inactivating 3' long terminal repeat (LTR) from HIV-1
   1518..1639    +  polyA_signal   SV40 poly(A) signal: SV40 polyadenylation signal
   1679..1814    +  rep_origin     SV40 ori: SV40 origin of replication
   1861..2016    +  CDS            lacZα (fragment): LacZα fragment of β-galactosidase; lacZ fragment
   2021..2449    +  rep_origin     f1 ori (sequence partly withheld): f1 bacteriophage origin of replication; arrow indicates direction of (+) strand synthesis
   2502..2606    +  promoter       AmpR promoter: bla
   2607..3467    +  CDS            AmpR: β-lactamase; bla; confers resistance to ampicillin, carbenicillin, and related antibiotics
   3638..4226    +  rep_origin     ori: high-copy-number ColE1/pMB1/pBR322/pUC origin of replication
   4409..4501    +  CDS            lacI (fragment): lac repressor; lacI; The lac repressor binds to the lac operator to inhibit transcription in E. coli. This inhibition can be relieved by adding lactose or isopropyl-β-D-thiogalactopyranoside (IPTG).
   4514..4535    +  protein_bind   CAP binding site: CAP binding activates transcription in the presence of cAMP. E. coli catabolite activator protein
   4550..4580    +  promoter       lac promoter: promoter for the E. coli lac operon
   4588..4604    +  protein_bind   lac operator: The lac repressor binds to the lac operator to inhibit transcription in E. coli. This inhibition can be relieved by adding lactose or isopropyl-β-D-thiogalactopyranoside (IPTG). lac repressor encoded by lacI
   4649..4667    +  promoter       T3 promoter: promoter for bacteriophage T3 RNA polymerase
   4695..4921    +  promoter       RSV promoter: Rous sarcoma virus enhancer/promoter
   4922..5102    +  LTR            5' LTR (truncated): truncated 5' long terminal repeat (LTR) from HIV-1
   5149..5274    +  misc_feature   HIV-1 Ψ: packaging signal of human immunodeficiency virus type 1
   5258..5621    +  CDS            HIV-1 gag (fragment): gag protein from human immunodeficiency virus 1; gag
   5767..6000    +  misc_feature   RRE: The Rev response element (RRE) of HIV-1 allows for Rev-dependent mRNA export from the nucleus to the cytoplasm.
   6377..6403    +  CDS            Rev (fragment): human immunodeficiency virus 1 (HIV-1) Rev protein; rev; enhances nuclear export of unspliced and incompletely spliced viral mRNAs
   6407..6637    +  promoter       U6 promoter: RNA polymerase III promoter for human U6 snRNA
   6639..6657    +  promoter       T7 promoter: promoter for bacteriophage T7 RNA polymerase
   6833..7492    -  CDS            deoC1: DEOC1_STAAN - Also known as dra. Experimental evidence at protein level: Swiss-Prot protein existence level 1. Catalyzes a reversible aldol reaction between acetaldehyde and D-glyceraldehyde 3-phosphate to generate 2-deoxy-D-ribose 5- phosphate. From Staphylococcus aureus (strain N315).
   8555..8622    +  misc_RNA       tracrRNA (fragment): trans-activating CRISPR RNA for the Streptococcus pyogenes CRISPR/Cas9 system
   8692..8809    +  misc_feature   cPPT/CTS: central polypurine tract and central termination sequence of HIV-1
   8875..8941    +  CDS            small t antigen (fragment): SV40 (simian virus 40) small t antigen
   8967..9178    +  promoter       EF-1α core promoter: core promoter for human elongation factor EF-1α
   9179..10117   +  intron         EF-1α intron A: intron upstream of the start codon of human EF-1α
  10139..531     +  CDS            PuroR (fragment) (across the origin): puromycin N-acetyltransferase; pac from Streptomyces; confers resistance to puromycin
>Addgene plasmid #220626 | Perturb-FISH | addgene full sequence | sequence record 436964 | Addgene NGS Result
GCCGCCGCGTTCGCCGACTACCCCGCCACGCGCCACACCGTCGATCCGGACCGCCACATCGAGCGGGTCA
CCGAGCTGCAAGAACTCTTCCTCACGCGCGTCGGGCTCGACATCGGCAAGGTGTGGGTCGCGGACGACGG
CGCCGCCGTGGCGGTCTGGACCACGCCGGAGAGCGTCGAAGCGGGGGCGGTGTTCGCCGAGATCGGCCCG
CGCATGGCCGAGTTGAGCGGTTCCCGGCTGGCCGCGCAGCAACAGATGGAAGGCCTCCTGGCGCCGCACC
GGCCCAAGGAGCCCGCGTGGTTCCTGGCCACCGTCGGAGTCTCGCCCGACCACCAGGGCAAGGGTCTGGG
CAGCGCCGTCGTGCTCCCCGGAGTGGAGGCGGCCGAGCGCGCCGGGGTGCCCGCCTTCCTGGAGACCTCC
GCGCCCCGCAACCTCCCCTTCTACGAGCGGCTCGGCTTCACCGTCACCGCCGACGTCGAGGTGCCCGAAG
GACCGCGCACCTGGTGCATGACCCGCAAGCCCGGTGCCTGAACGCGTTAAGTCGACAATCAACCTCTGGA
TTACAAAATTTGTGAAAGATTGACTGGTATTCTTAACTATGTTGCTCCTTTTACGCTATGTGGATACGCT
GCTTTAATGCCTTTGTATCATGCTATTGCTTCCCGTATGGCTTTCATTTTCTCCTCCTTGTATAAATCCT
GGTTGCTGTCTCTTTATGAGGAGTTGTGGCCCGTTGTCAGGCAACGTGGCGTGGTGTGCACTGTGTTTGC
TGACGCAACCCCCACTGGTTGGGGCATTGCCACCACCTGTCAGCTCCTTTCCGGGACTTTCGCTTTCCCC
CTCCCTATTGCCACGGCGGAACTCATCGCCGCCTGCCTTGCCCGCTGCTGGACAGGGGCTCGGCTGTTGG
GCACTGACAATTCCGTGGTGTTGTCGGGGAAATCATCGTCCTTTCCTTGGCTGCTCGCCTGTGTTGCCAC
CTGGATTCTGCGCGGGACGTCCTTCTGCTACGTCCCTTCGGCCCTCAATCCAGCGGACCTTCCTTCCCGC
GGCCTGCTGCCGGCTCTGCGGCCTCTTCCGCGTCTTCGCCTTCGCCCTCAGACGAGTCGGATCTCCCTTT
GGGCCGCCTCCCCGCGTCGACTTTAAGACCAATGACTTACAAGGCAGCTGTAGATCTTAGCCACTTTTTA
AAAGAAAAGGGGGGACTGGAAGGGCTAATTCACTCCCAACGAAGACAAGATCTGCTTTTTGCTTGTACTG
GGTCTCTCTGGTTAGACCAGATCTGAGCCTGGGAGCTCTCTGGCTAACTAGGGAACCCACTGCTTAAGCC
TCAATAAAGCTTGCCTTGAGTGCTTCAAGTAGTGTGTGCCCGTCTGTTGTGTGACTCTGGTAACTAGAGA
TCCCTCAGACCCTTTTAGTCAGTGTGGAAAATCTCTAGCAGTACGTATAGTAGTTCATGTCATCTTATTA
TTCAGTATTTATAACTTGCAAAGAAATGAATATCAGAGAGTGAGAGGAACTTGTTTATTGCAGCTTATAA
TGGTTACAAATAAAGCAATAGCATCACAAATTTCACAAATAAAGCATTTTTTTCACTGCATTCTAGTTGT
GGTTTGTCCAAACTCATCAATGTATCTTATCATGTCTGGCTCTAGCTATCCCGCCCCTAACTCCGCCCAT
CCCGCCCCTAACTCCGCCCAGTTCCGCCCATTCTCCGCCCCATGGCTGACTAATTTTTTTTATTTATGCA
GAGGCCGAGGCCGCCTCGGCCTCTGAGCTATTCCAGAAGTAGTGAGGAGGCTTTTTTGGAGGCCTAGGGA
CGTACCCAATTCGCCCGCTAGTGAGTCGTATTACGCGCGCTCACTGGCCGTCGTTTTACAACGTCGTGAC
TGGGAAAACCCTGGCGTTACCCAACTTAATCGCCTTGCAGCACATCCCCCTTTCGCCAGCTGGCGTAATA
GCGAAGAGGCCCGCACCGATCGCCCTTCCCAACAGTTGCGCAGCCTGAATGGCGAATGGG
[124 nt withheld, positions 2021-2144]
C
[91 nt withheld, positions 2146-2236]
A
[49 nt withheld, positions 2238-2286]
CCTTTGACGTTGGAGTCCACGTTCTTT
[37 nt withheld, positions 2314-2350]
ACCCTATCTCGGTCTATTCTTTTGATTTATAAGGGATTTTGCCGATTTCGGCCTATTGGTTAAAAAATGA
GCTGATTTAACAAAAATTTAACGCGAATTTTAACAAAATATTAACGCTTACAATTTAGGTGGCACTTTTC
GGGGAAATGTGCGCGGAACCCCTATTTGTTTATTTTTCTAAATACATTCAAATATGTATCCGCTCATGAG
ACAATAACCCTGATAAATGCTTCAATAATATTGAAAAAGGAAGAGTATGAGTATTCAACATTTCCGTGTC
GCCCTTATTCCCTTTTTTGCGGCATTTTGCCTTCCTGTTTTTGCTCACCCAGAAACGCTGGTGAAAGTAA
AAGATGCTGAAGATCAGTTGGGTGCACGAGTGGGTTACATCGAACTGGATCTCAACAGCGGTAAGATCCT
TGAGAGTTTTCGCCCCGAAGAACGTTTTCCAATGATGAGCACTTTTAAAGTTCTGCTATGTGGCGCGGTA
TTATCCCGTATTGACGCCGGGCAAGAGCAACTCGGTCGCCGCATACACTATTCTCAGAATGACTTGGTTG
AGTACTCACCAGTCACAGAAAAGCATCTTACGGATGGCATGACAGTAAGAGAATTATGCAGTGCTGCCAT
AACCATGAGTGATAACACTGCGGCCAACTTACTTCTGACAACGATCGGAGGACCGAAGGAGCTAACCGCT
TTTTTGCACAACATGGGGGATCATGTAACTCGCCTTGATCGTTGGGAACCGGAGCTGAATGAAGCCATAC
CAAACGACGAGCGTGACACCACGATGCCTGTAGCAATGGCAACAACGTTGCGCAAACTATTAACTGGCGA
ACTACTTACTCTAGCTTCCCGGCAACAATTAATAGACTGGATGGAGGCGGATAAAGTTGCAGGACCACTT
CTGCGCTCGGCCCTTCCGGCTGGCTGGTTTATTGCTGATAAATCTGGAGCCGGTGAGCGTGGGTCTCGCG
GTATCATTGCAGCACTGGGGCCAGATGGTAAGCCCTCCCGTATCGTAGTTATCTACACGACGGGGAGTCA
GGCAACTATGGATGAACGAAATAGACAGATCGCTGAGATAGGTGCCTCACTGATTAAGCATTGGTAACTG
TCAGACCAAGTTTACTCATATATACTTTAGATTGATTTAAAACTTCATTTTTAATTTAAAAGGATCTAGG
TGAAGATCCTTTTTGATAATCTCATGACCAAAATCCCTTAACGTGAGTTTTCGTTCCACTGAGCGTCAGA
CCCCGTAGAAAAGATCAAAGGATCTTCTTGAGATCCTTTTTTTCTGCGCGTAATCTGCTGCTTGCAAACA
AAAAAACCACCGCTACCAGCGGTGGTTTGTTTGCCGGATCAAGAGCTACCAACTCTTTTTCCGAAGGTAA
CTGGCTTCAGCAGAGCGCAGATACCAAATACTGTTCTTCTAGTGTAGCCGTAGTTAGGCCACCACTTCAA
GAACTCTGTAGCACCGCCTACATACCTCGCTCTGCTAATCCTGTTACCAGTGGCTGCTGCCAGTGGCGAT
AAGTCGTGTCTTACCGGGTTGGACTCAAGACGATAGTTACCGGATAAGGCGCAGCGGTCGGGCTGAACGG
GGGGTTCGTGCACACAGCCCAGCTTGGAGCGAACGACCTACACCGAACTGAGATACCTACAGCGTGAGCT
ATGAGAAAGCGCCACGCTTCCCGAAGGGAGAAAGGCGGACAGGTATCCGGTAAGCGGCAGGGTCGGAACA
GGAGAGCGCACGAGGGAGCTTCCAGGGGGAAACGCCTGGTATCTTTATAGTCCTGTCGGGTTTCGCCACC
TCTGACTTGAGCGTCGATTTTTGTGATGCTCGTCAGGGGGGCGGAGCCTATGGAAAAACGCCAGCAACGC
GGCCTTTTTACGGTTCCTGGCCTTTTGCTGGCCTTTTGCTCACATGTTCTTTCCTGCGTTATCCCCTGAT
TCTGTGGATAACCGTATTACCGCCTTTGAGTGAGCTGATACCGCTCGCCGCAGCCGAACGACCGAGCGCA
GCGAGTCAGTGAGCGAGGAAGCGGAAGAGCGCCCAATACGCAAACCGCCTCTCCCCGCGCGTTGGCCGAT
TCATTAATGCAGCTGGCACGACAGGTTTCCCGACTGGAAAGCGGGCAGTGAGCGCAACGCAATTAATGTG
AGTTAGCTCACTCATTAGGCACCCCAGGCTTTACACTTTATGCTTCCGGCTCGTATGTTGTGTGGAATTG
TGAGCGGATAACAATTTCACACAGGAAACAGCTATGACCATGATTACGCCAAGCGCGCAATTAACCCTCA
CTAAAGGGAACAAAAGCTGGAGCTGCAAGCTTAATGTAGTCTTATGCAATACTCTTGTAGTCTTGCAACA
TGGTAACGATGAGTTAGCAACATGCCTTACAAGGAGAGAAAAAGCACCGTGCATGCCGATTGGTGGAAGT
AAGGTGGTACGATCGTGCCTTATTAGGAAGGCAACAGACGGGTCTGACATGGATTGGACGAACCACTGAA
TTGCCGCATTGCAGAGATATTGTATTTAAGTGCCTAGCTCGATACATAAACGGGTCTCTCTGGTTAGACC
AGATCTGAGCCTGGGAGCTCTCTGGCTAACTAGGGAACCCACTGCTTAAGCCTCAATAAAGCTTGCCTTG
AGTGCTTCAAGTAGTGTGTGCCCGTCTGTTGTGTGACTCTGGTAACTAGAGATCCCTCAGACCCTTTTAG
TCAGTGTGGAAAATCTCTAGCAGTGGCGCCCGAACAGGGACTTGAAAGCGAAAGGGAAACCAGAGGAGCT
CTCTCGACGCAGGACTCGGCTTGCTGAAGCGCGCACGGCAAGAGGCGAGGGGCGGCGACTGGTGAGTACG
CCAAAAATTTTGACTAGCGGAGGCTAGAAGGAGAGAGATGGGTGCGAGAGCGTCAGTATTAAGCGGGGGA
GAATTAGATCGCGATGGGAAAAAATTCGGTTAAGGCCAGGGGGAAAGAAAAAATATAAATTAAAACATAT
AGTATGGGCAAGCAGGGAGCTAGAACGATTCGCAGTTAATCCTGGCCTGTTAGAAACATCAGAAGGCTGT
AGACAAATACTGGGACAGCTACAACCATCCCTTCAGACAGGATCAGAAGAACTTAGATCATTATATAATA
CAGTAGCAACCCTCTATTGTGTGCATCAAAGGATAGAGATAAAAGACACCAAGGAAGCTTTAGACAAGAT
AGAGGAAGAGCAAAACAAAAGTAAGACCACCGCACAGCAAGCGGCCGCTGATCTTCAGACCTGGAGGAGG
AGATATGAGGGACAATTGGAGAAGTGAATTATATAAATATAAAGTAGTAAAAATTGAACCATTAGGAGTA
GCACCCACCAAGGCAAAGAGAAGAGTGGTGCAGAGAGAAAAAAGAGCAGTGGGAATAGGAGCTTTGTTCC
TTGGGTTCTTGGGAGCAGCAGGAAGCACTATGGGCGCAGCGTCAATGACGCTGACGGTACAGGCCAGACA
ATTATTGTCTGGTATAGTGCAGCAGCAGAACAATTTGCTGAGGGCTATTGAGGCGCAACAGCATCTGTTG
CAACTCACAGTCTGGGGCATCAAGCAGCTCCAGGCAAGAATCCTGGCTGTGGAAAGATACCTAAAGGATC
AACAGCTCCTGGGGATTTGGGGTTGCTCTGGAAAACTCATTTGCACCACTGCTGTGCCTTGGAATGCTAG
TTGGAGTAATAAATCTCTGGAACAGATTTGGAATCACACGACCTGGATGGAGTGGGACAGAGAAATTAAC
AATTACACAAGCTTAATACACTCCTTAATTGAAGAATCGCAAAACCAGCAAGAAAAGAATGAACAAGAAT
TATTGGAATTAGATAAATGGGCAAGTTTGTGGAATTGGTTTAACATAACAAATTGGCTGTGGTATATAAA
ATTATTCATAATGATAGTAGGAGGCTTGGTAGGTTTAAGAATAGTTTTTGCTGTACTTTCTATAGTGAAT
AGAGTTAGGCAGGGATATTCACCATTATCGTTTCAGACCCACCTCCCAACCCCGAGGGGACCCAGAGAGG
GCCTATTTCCCATGATTCCTTCATATTTGCATATACGATACAAGGCTGTTAGAGAGATAATTAGAATTAA
TTTGACTGTAAACACAAAGATATTAGTACAAAATACGTGACGTAGAAAGTAATAATTTCTTGGGTAGTTT
GCAGTTTTAAAATTATGTTTTAAAATGGACTATCATATGCTTACCGTAACTTGAAAGTATTTCGATTTCT
TGGCTTTATATATCTTGCTAATACGACTCACTATAGGAGACGGTTGTAAATGAGCACACAAAATACACAT
GCTAAAATATTATATTCTATGACCTTTATAAAATCAACCAAAATCTTCTTTTTAATAACTTTAGTATCAA
TAATTAGAATTTTTATGTTCCTTTTTGCAAACTTTTAATAAAAATGAGCAAAATAAAAAAACGCTAGTTT
TAGTAACTCGCGTTGTTTTCTTCACCTTTAATAATAGCTACTCCACCACTTGTTCCTAAGCGGTCAGCTC
CTGCTTCAATCATTTTTTGAGCATCTTCAAATGTTCTAACTCCACCAGCTGCTTTAACTAAAGCATTGTC
TTTAACAACTGACTTCATTAGTTTAACATCTTCAAATGTTGCACCTGATTTTGAAAATCCTGTTGATGTT
TTAACAAATTCTAATCCAGCTTCAACAGCTATTTCACAAGCTTTCATGATTTCTTCTTTTGTTAATAAAC
AATTTTCCATAATACATTTAACAACATGTGATCCAGCTGCTTTTTTTACAGCTTTCATGTCTTCTAAAAC
TAATTCATAATTTTTGTCTTTTAATGCACCAATATTTAATACCATATCAATTTCTGTTGCACCATCTTTA
ATTGCTTCAGAAACTTCGAATGCTTTTGTAGCTGTTGTGCATGCACCTAGAGGAAAACCTACAACATTTG
TTATTCCTACATTTGTGCCTTTTAATAATTCTTTACAATAGCTTGTTCAATATGAATTAACACAAACTGT
TGCAAAATCAAATTCAATTGCTTCATCACATAATTGTTTAATTTCAGCTTTCGTAGCATCTTGTTTTAAT
AATGTGTGATCTATATATTTGTTTAGTTTCATTTTTTCTCCTATATATTCATTTTTAATTTTAATTCTTT
AATAATTTCGTCTACTTTAACTTTAGCGTTTTGAACAGATTCACCAACACCTATAAAATAAATTTTTAGT
TTAGGTTCAGTTCCACTTGGGCGAACAGCAAATCATGACTTATCTTCTAAATAAAATTTTAGTAAGTCTT
GTCCTGGCATATTATACATTCCATCGATGTAGTCTTCAACATTAACAACTTTAAGTCCAGCAATTTGAGT
TAAGGGTGTTGCTCTCAATGATTTCATTAATGGTTCAATTTTTAATTTCTTTTCTTCTGGTTTAAAATTC
AAGTTTAAAGTGAAAGTGTAATATGCACCCATTTCTTTAAATAAATCTTCTAAATAGTCTACTAATGTTT
TATTTTGTTTTTTATAAAATCAAGCAGCCTCTGCTATTAATATAGAAGCTTGTATTCCATCTTTATCTCT
AGCTGAGTCATCAATTACATATCCATAACTTTCTTCATAAGCAAAAACAAAATTTAATCCGTTATCTTCT
TCTTTAGCAATTTCTCTACCCATTCATTTAAATCCAGTTAAAGTTTTTACAATATTAACTCCATATTTTT
CATGAGCGATTCTATCACCCAAATCACTTGTTACAAAACTTGAATATAGAGCCGGATTTTTTGGAATGCT
ATTTAAGCGTTTTAGATTTGATAATTTTCAATCAATTAAAATTGGTCCTGTTTGATTTCCATCTAATCTT
ACAAAATGACCATCATGTTTTATTGCCATTCCAAATCTGTCAGCATCTGGGTCATTCATAATAATAATAT
CTGCATCATGTTTAATACCATATTCAAGCGGTATTTTTCATGCAGGATCAAATTCTGGATTTGGATTTAC
AACATTTTTAAATGTTTCATCTTCAAATGCATGCTCTTCAACCTCAATAACGTTATATCCTGATTCACGT
AATATTTTTGGGGTAAATTTAGTTCCTGTTCCATTAACTGCGCTAAAAATAATTTTTAAATCTTTTTTAG
CTTCTTGCTCTTTTTTGTACGTCTCTGTTTAAGAGCTATGCTGGAAACAGCATAGCAAGTTTAAATAAGG
CTAGTCCGTTATCAACTTGAAAAAGTGGCACCGAGTCGGTGCTTTTTTAATCGCTTCATGCAAAGCTTGG
CGTAACTAGATCTTGAGACAAATGGCAGTATTCATCCACAATTTTAAAAGAAAAGGGGGGATTGGGGGGT
ACAGTGCAGGGGAAAGAATAGTAGACATAATAGCAACAGACATACAAACTAAAGAATTACAAAAACAAAT
TACAAAAATTCAAAATTTTCGGGTTTATTACAGGGACAGCAGAGATCCACTTTGGCGCCGGCTCGAGGGG
GCCCGGGTGCAAAGATGGATAAAGTTTTAAACAGAGAGGAATCTTTGCAGCTAATGGACCTTCTAGGTCT
TGAAAGGAGTGGGAATTGGCTCCGGTGCCCGTCAGTGGGCAGAGCGCACATCGCCCACAGTCCCCGAGAA
GTTGGGGGGAGGGGTCGGCAATTGATCCGGTGCCTAGAGAAGGTGGCGCGGGGTAAACTGGGAAAGTGAT
GTCGTGTACTGGCTCCGCCTTTTTCCCGAGGGTGGGGGAGAACCGTATATAAGTGCAGTAGTCGCCGTGA
ACGTTCTTTTTCGCAACGGGTTTGCCGCCAGAACACAGGTAAGTGCCGTGTGTGGTTCCCGCGGGCCTGG
CCTCTTTACGGGTTATGGCCCTTGCGTGCCTTGAATTACTTCCACCTGGCTGCAGTACGTGATTCTTGAT
CCCGAGCTTCGGGTTGGAAGTGGGTGGGAGAGTTCGAGGCCTTGCGCTTAAGGAGCCCCTTCGCCTCGTG
CTTGAGTTGAGGCCTGGCCTGGGCGCTGGGGCCGCCGCGTGCGAATCTGGTGGCACCTTCGCGCCTGTCT
CGCTGCTTTCGATAAGTCTCTAGCCATTTAAAATTTTTGATGACCTGCTGCGACGCTTTTTTTCTGGCAA
GATAGTCTTGTAAATGCGGGCCAAGATCTGCACACTGGTATTTCGGTTTTTGGGGCCGCGGGCGGCGACG
GGGCCCGTGCGTCCCAGCGCACATGTTCGGCGAGGCGGGGCCTGCGAGCGCGGCCACCGAGAATCGGACG
GGGGTAGTCTCAAGCTGGCCGGCCTGCTCTGGTGCCTGGCCTCGCGCCGCCGTGTATCGCCCCGCCCTGG
GCGGCAAGGCTGGCCCGGTCGGCACCAGTTGCGTGAGCGGAAAGATGGCCGCTTCCCGGCCCTGCTGCAG
GGAGCTCAAAATGGAGGACGCGGCGCTCGGGAGAGCGGGCGGGTGAGTCACCCACACAAAGGAAAAGGGC
CTTTCCGTCCTCAGCCGTCGCTTCATGTGACTCCACGGAGTACCGGGCGCCGTCCAGGCACCTCGATTAG
TTCTCGAGCTTTTGGAGTACGTCGTCTTTAGGTTGGGGGGAGGGGTTTTATGCGATGGAGTTTCCCCACA
CTGAGTGGGTGGAGACTGAAGTTAGGCCAGCTTGGCACTTGATGTAATTCTCCTTGGAATTTGCCCTTTT
TGAGTTTGGATCTTGGTTCATTCTCAAGCCTCAGACAGTGGTTCAAAGTTTTTTTCTTCCATTTCAGGTG
TCGTGACGTACGGCCACCATGACCGAGTACAAGCCCACGGTGCGCCTCGCCACCCGCGACGACGTCCCCA
GGGCCGTACGCACCCTC
